>Addgene plasmid #73746 | pET151-GFP-PP-RPN2 (940-953) | depositor partial sequence | sequence record 136670 | GFP-PP-RPN2 (940-953) ORF
ATGCATCATCACCATCACCATGGTAAGCCTATCCCTAACCCTCTCCTCGGTCTCGATTCTACGGAAAACC
TGTATTTTCAGGGAATTGATCCCTTCACCTCTACAAAGGGCGAGGAGCTGTTCACCGGGGTGGTGCCCAT
CCTGGTCGAGCTGGACGGCGACGTAAACGGCCACAAGTTCAGCGTGTCCGGCGAGGGCGAGGGCGATGCC
ACCTACGGCAAGCTGACCCTGAAGTTCATCTGCACCACCGGCAAGCTGCCCGTGCCCTGGCCCACCCTCG
TGACCACCCTGACCTACGGCGTGCAGTGCTTCAGCCGCTACCCCGACCACATGAAGCAGCACGACTTCTT
CAAGTCCGCCATGCCCGAAGGCTACGTCCAGGAGCGCACCATCTTCTTCAAGGACGACGGCAACTACAAG
ACCCGCGCCGAGGTGAAGTTCGAGGGCGACACCCTGGTGAACCGCATCGAGCTGAAGGGCATCGACTTCA
AGGAGGACGGCAACATCCTGGGGCACAAGCTGGAGTACAACTACAACAGCCACAACGTCTATATCATGGC
CGACAAGCAGAAGAACGGCATCAAGGTGAACTTCAAGATCCGCCACAACATCGAGGACGGCAGCGTGCAG
CTCGCCGACCACTACCAGCAGAACACCCCCATCGGCGACGGCCCCGTGCTGCTGCCCGACAACCACTACC
TGAGCACCCAGTCCGCCCTGAGCAAAGACCCCAACGAGAAGCGCGATCACATGGTCCTGCTGGAGTTCGT
GACCGCCGCCGGGATCACTCTCGGCATGGACGAGCTGTATAAGCTGGAAGTTCTGTTCCAGGGGCCGCAG
GAGCCAGAACCCCCAGAACCATTTGAGTATATTGATGATTAA
