>Addgene plasmid #73746 | pET151-GFP-PP-RPN2 (940-953) | addgene partial sequence | sequence record 141588 | T7 5'-TAATACGACTCACTATAGGG-3'
GAATAATTTTGTTTAACTTTAAGAAGGAGATATACATATGCATCATCACCATCACCATGGTAAGCCTATC
CCTAACCCTCTCCTCGGTCTCGATTCTACGGAAAACCTGTATTTTCAGGGAATTGATCCCTTCACCTCTA
CAAAGGGCGAGGAGCTGTTCACCGGGGTGGTGCCCATCCTGGTCGAGCTGGACGGCGACGTAAACGGCCA
CAAGTTCAGCGTGTCCGGCGAGGGCGAGGGCGATGCCACCTACGGCAAGCTGACCCTGAAGTTCATCTGC
ACCACCGGCAAGCTGCCCGTGCCCTGGCCCACCCTCGTGACCACCCTGACCTACGGCGTGCAGTGCTTCA
GCCGCTACCCCGACCACATGAAGCAGCACGACTTCTTCAAGTCCGCCATGCCCGAAGGCTACGTCCAGGA
GCGCACCATCTTCTTCAAGGACGACGGCAACTACAAGACCCGCGCCGAGGTGAAGTTCGAGGGCGACACC
CTGGTGAACCGCATCGAGCTGAAGGGCATCGACTTCAAGGAGGACGGCAACATCCTGGGGCACAAGCTGG
AGTACAACTACAACAGCCACAACGTCTATATCATGGCCGACAAGCAGAAGAACGGCATCAAGGTGAACTT
CAAGATCCGCCACAACATCGAGGACGGCAGCGTGCAGCTCGCCGACCACTACCAGCAGAACACCCCCATC
GGCGACGGCCCCGTGCTGCTGCCCGACAACCACTACCTGAGCACCCAGTCCGCCC
