>Addgene plasmid #73746 | pET151-GFP-PP-RPN2 (940-953) | addgene partial sequence | sequence record 141589 | T7term 5'-GCTAGTTATTGCTCAGCGG-3'
CTTTCGGGCTTTGTAGCAGCCGGAATCTGAGCTCGCCCTTTTAATCATCAATATACTCAAATGGTTCTGG
GGGTTCTGGCTCCTGCGGCCCCTGGAACAGAACTTCCAGCTTATACAGCTCGTCCATGCCGAGAGTGATC
CCGGCGGCGGTCACGAACTCCAGCAGGACCATGTGATCGCGCTTCTCGTTGGGGTCTTTGCTCAGGGCGG
ACTGGGTGCTCAGGTAGTGGTTGTCGGGCAGCAGCACGGGGCCGTCGCCGATGGGGGTGTTCTGCTGGTA
GTGGTCGGCGAGCTGCACGCTGCCGTCCTCGATGTTGTGGCGGATCTTGAAGTTCACCTTGATGCCGTTC
TTCTGCTTGTCGGCCATGATATAGACGTTGTGGCTGTTGTAGTTGTACTCCAGCTTGTGCCCCAGGATGT
TGCCGTCCTCCTTGAAGTCGATGCCCTTCAGCTCGATGCGGTTCACCAGGGTGTCGCCCTCGAACTTCAC
CTCGGCGCGGGTCTTGTAGTTGCCGTCGTCCTTGAAGAAGATGGTGCGCTCCTGGACGTAGCCTTCGGGC
ATGGCGGACTTGAAGAAGTCGTGCTGCTTCATGTGGTCGGGGTAGCGGCTGAAGCACTGCACGCCGTAGG
TCAGGGTGGTCACGAGGGTGGGCCAGGGCACGGGCAGCTTGCCGGTGGTGCAGATGAACTTCAGGGTCAG
CTTGCCGTAGGTGGCATCGCCCTCGCCCTCGCCGGACACGCTGAACTTGTGGCCGTTTACGTCGCCGTCC
AGCTCGACCAGGATGGGCACCACCCCGGTGAACAGCTCCTCGCCCTTT
