[The description below was written by a language model from this plasmid's Addgene catalogue record.]
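Description:
pET151-GFP-PP-RPN2 (940-953) is a bacterial expression plasmid built on the pET151-D-TOPO backbone, with a recorded total size of about 6.7 kb. It is maintained as a high-copy plasmid in E. coli under ampicillin selection. The record lists a cloning strain for propagation. Because transcription is driven by a T7 promoter, protein production would require a host that supplies T7 RNA polymerase. No feature table accompanies the entry, so the origin of replication and other backbone elements are not itemised here.

The payload is a fusion protein in which a very short human RPN2 fragment, only residues 940-953 encoded by a 45 bp insert, is placed at the C-terminus of GFP, with a 6x His tag contributed by the backbone at the extreme N-terminus. The "PP" in the name sits between GFP and the peptide and presumably denotes a linker or protease cleavage site, but the record does not define it. GFP acts as a soluble carrier for a peptide that would otherwise be too small to express and purify easily, and the His tag allows metal-affinity purification.

The associated study concerns the structure and energetics of pairwise interactions among the proteasome subunits RPN2 and RPN13 and ubiquitin, so the construct most likely supplies the C-terminal RPN2 segment for binding or structural experiments. One inconsistency should be noted. The catalogue's Entrez gene link and its aliases (RIBIIR, SWP1) refer to ribophorin II, which shares the RPN2 symbol, whereas the alternative name S1 and the publication context point to the proteasome subunit.
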