Addgene plasmid #73746: pET151-GFP-PP-RPN2 (940-953)
Purpose: Expression of GFP-PP-RPN2 (940-953) fusion in E.coli
Depositing lab: Chris Hill. Depositing organization: University of Utah. Publication: Structure and energetics of pairwise interactions between proteasome subunits RPN2, RPN13, and ubiquitin clarify a substrate recruitment mechanism. VanderLinden RT, Hemmis CW, Yao T, Robinson H, Hill CP. J Biol Chem. 2017 Apr 25. pii: jbc.M117.785287. doi: 10.1074/jbc.M117.785287. PubMed 28442575.
Backbone
  Vector backbone: pET151-D-TOPO
  Backbone size w/o insert (bp): 5800
  Total vector size (bp): 6682
  Vector type: Bacterial Expression
Growth in bacteria
  Bacterial resistance: Ampicillin, 100 μg/mL
  Growth temperature: 37°C
  Growth strain: DH5alpha
  Copy number: High Copy
Gene/Insert
  Gene/Insert name: RPN2 (alt name: S1)
  Species: H. sapiens (human)
  Insert size (bp): 45
  Mutation: Construct possesses only residues 940-953 of RPN2
  GenBank ID: NM_001191037.1
  Entrez Gene: RPN2 (a.k.a. RIBIIR, RPN-II, RPNII, SWP1)
  Promoter: T7
  Tag / fusion protein: GFP (N terminal on insert); 6x His (N terminal on backbone)
  Cloning method: TOPO Cloning
  Sequencing primers: 5′ T7; 3′ T7 term
Terms and licenses: Academic/Nonprofit Terms; Industry Terms: Not Available to Industry
How to cite: pET151-GFP-PP-RPN2 (940-953) was a gift from Chris Hill (Addgene plasmid # 73746 ; http://n2t.net/addgene:73746 ; RRID:Addgene_73746)
